Addgene plasmid #60089: 4LDF
Purpose: Bacterial expression for structure determination; may not be full ORF
Depositing lab: Cheryl Arrowsmith. Depositing organization: University of Toronto.
Backbone
  Vector backbone: pET15-MHL
  Vector type: Bacterial Expression
Growth in bacteria
  Bacterial resistance: Ampicillin, 100 μg/mL
  Growth temperature: 37°C
  Growth strain: DH5alpha
  Copy number: High Copy
Gene/Insert
  Gene/Insert name: cgd3_3190:MAC04H-E05:C228722 (alt names: PDB ID: 4LDF; PP-GCN5)
  Species: Cryptosporidium parvum
  Insert size (bp): 345
  Mutation: See comments
  Promoter: T7
  Tag / fusion protein: 6xHis (N terminal on insert)
  Cloning method: Ligation Independent Cloning
  Sequencing primers: 5′ T7; 3′ T7 Terminal
Terms and licenses: Academic/Nonprofit Terms; Industry Terms: Not Available to Industry
How to cite: 4LDF was a gift from Cheryl Arrowsmith (Addgene plasmid # 60089 ; http://n2t.net/addgene:60089 ; RRID:Addgene_60089)
