[The description below was written by a language model from this plasmid's Addgene catalogue record.]
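Description:
4LDF is a bacterial expression plasmid built on the pET15-MHL backbone, made to produce a protein fragment for structure determination. It carries ampicillin resistance for selection and is recorded as high copy. The origin of replication and other backbone elements are not itemised, as no feature table accompanies the entry.

The insert is a 345 bp segment of the Cryptosporidium parvum gene cgd3_3190, also listed under the alternative name PP-GCN5, which suggests a GCN5-related protein. The plasmid name matches the Protein Data Bank identifier of the associated structure. The record cautions that the insert may not be the full open reading frame, and its short length fits a single domain or truncated construct chosen for crystallisation rather than the complete protein. A mutation field refers to depositor comments that are not included here, so any sequence differences from the reference gene cannot be specified.

Expression is driven by the T7 promoter, which requires a host supplying T7 RNA polymerase for protein production; the cloning strain listed in the record serves for propagation only. The protein is made with an N-terminal 6xHis tag, which allows purification by immobilised metal affinity chromatography. The insert was introduced by ligation independent cloning, a method common in high-throughput structural genomics pipelines, and it lies between standard T7 promoter and T7 terminator sequencing sites. Typical uses are recombinant production of this parasite protein fragment for crystallography, biophysical characterisation or ligand-binding studies.
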