>Addgene plasmid #60089 | 4LDF | depositor partial sequence | sequence record 96040 | Insert DNA Sequence
ATTGATCCTGTCGAGCAATCTAAGGTTGACCTCTCTATGAACGATCAAATTTGGCAGTTACTTGATACCC
TATCAAGGCATGAAAATGCATGGCCGTTTAGAAAACCAGTTAGCATAGGGGAAGCATCAGACTACTATGA
GATTATTAAAGAACCTACTGATATCCAAACTATGAAGCGTAAAGCTAAAAATAAAGAATATAAGACATTA
TCTGAGTTTAGCAGCGAGCTTAAAAGAATGTTTGATAACTGCAGATTTTACAATGCAAAAAATACAATTT
ATACGAAGTATGCAAACCAGTTGGAGGCATTTATTTGGCCAATGCTACAAACGATACAGGAATCA
