>Addgene plasmid #60089 | 4LDF | addgene partial sequence | sequence record 97144 | T7term 5'-GCTAGTTATTGCTCAGCGG-3'
TTTCGGGCTTTGTTAGCAGCCGGATCCTCGAGTGCGGCCGCAAGCTTCGTCATCATGATTCCTGTATCGT
TTGTAGCATTGGCCAAATAAATGCCTCCAACTGGTTTGCATACTTCGTATAAATTGTATTTTTTGCATTG
TAAAATCTGCAGTTATCAAACATTCTTTTAAGCTCGCTGCTAAACTCAGATAATGTCTTATATTCTTTAT
TTTTAGCTTTACGCTTCATAGTTTGGATATCAGTAGGTTCTTTAATAATCTCATAGTAGTCTGATGCTTC
CCCTATGCTAACTGGTTTTCTAAACGGCCATGCATTTTCATGCCTTGATAGGGTATCAAGTAACTGCCAA
ATTTGATCGTTCATAGAGAGGTCAACCTTAGATTGCTCGACAGGATCAATGCCCTGGAAATACAAGTTTT
CTCTGCCGCTGCTGTGATGATGATGATGATGCATGGTATATCTCCTTCTTAAAGTTAAACAAAATTATTT
CTAGAGGGGAATTGTTATCCGCTCACAATTCCCCTATAGTGAGTCGTATTAATTTCGCGGGATCGAGATC
TCGATCCTCTACGCCGGACGCATCGTGGCCGGCATCACCGGCGCCACAGGTGCGGTTGCTGGCGCCTATA
TCGCCGACATCACCGATGGGGAAGATCGGGCTCGCCACTTCGGGCTCATGAGCGCTTGTTTCGGCGTGGG
TATGGTGGCAGGCCCCGTGGCCGGGGGACTGTTGGGCGCCATCTCCTTGCATGCACCATTCCTTG
